>Addgene plasmid #161406 | pDONR221-SLC51A_STOP | addgene full sequence | sequence record 433209 | Addgene NGS Result
CTTTCCTGCGTTATCCCCTGATTCTGTGGATAACCGTATTACCGCCTTTGAGTGAGCTGATACCGCTCGC
CGCAGCCGAACGACCGAGCGCAGCGAGTCAGTGAGCGAGGAAGCGGAAGAGCGCCCAATACGCAAACCGC
CTCTCCCCGCGCGTTGGCCGATTCATTAATGCAGCTGGCACGACAGGTTTCCCGACTGGAAAGCGGGCAG
TGAGCGCAACGCAATTAATACGCGTACCGCTAGCCAGGAAGAGTTTGTAGAAACGCAAAAAGGCCATCCG
TCAGGATGGCCTTCTGCTTAGTTTGATGCCTGGCAGTTTATGGCGGGCGTCCTGCCCGCCACCCTCCGGG
CCGTTGCTTCACAACGTTCAAATCCGCTCCCGGCGGATTTGTCCTACTCAGGAGAGCGTTCACCGACAAA
CAACAGATAAAACGAAAGGCCCAGTCTTCCGACTGAGCCTTTCGTTTTATTTGATGCCTGGCAGTTCCCT
ACTCTCGCGTTAACGCTAGCATGGATGTTTTCCCAGTCACGACGTTGTAAAACGACGGCCAGTCTTAAGC
TCGGGCCCCAAATAATGATTTTATTTTGACTGATAGTGACCTGTTCGTTGCAACACATTGATGAGCAATG
CTTTTTTATAATGCCAACTTTGTACAAAAAAGCAGGCTCCACCATGGAGCCTGGCAGGACCCAGATCAAG
CTGGACCCACGCTACACAGCCGATCTGCTGGAGGTGCTGAAGACCAACTATGGCATCCCATCCGCCTGTT
TCTCTCAGCCCCCTACAGCAGCACAGCTGCTGAGGGCCCTGGGACCAGTGGAGCTGGCCCTGACCAGCAT
CCTGACACTGCTGGCCCTGGGCTCCATCGCCATCTTTCTGGAGGACGCCGTGTACCTGTATAAGAATACC
CTGTGCCCCATCAAGCGGAGAACACTGCTGTGGAAGAGCTCCGCCCCTACCGTGGTGAGCGTGCTGTGCT
GTTTCGGACTGTGGATCCCACGGTCCCTGGTGCTGGTGGAGATGACCATCACATCTTTCTACGCCGTGTG
CTTTTATCTGCTGATGCTGGTCATGGTGGAGGGATTTGGAGGCAAGGAGGCCGTGCTGCGGACCCTGAGA
GACACACCAATGATGGTGCACACAGGCCCCTGCTGTTGCTGTTGCCCTTGTTGCCCACGGCTGCTGCTGA
CCAGAAAGAAGCTGCAGCTGCTGATGCTGGGCCCTTTCCAGTACGCCTTTCTGAAGATCACCCTGACACT
GGTGGGCCTGTTCCTGGTGCCCGATGGCATCTATGACCCTGCCGATATCAGCGAGGGCTCCACCGCCCTG
TGGATCAACACATTTCTGGGCGTGAGCACCCTGCTGGCCCTGTGGACACTGGGCATCATCTCCAGGCAGG
CAAGGCTGCACCTGGGAGAGCAGAATATGGGCGCCAAGTTCGCCCTGTTTCAGGTGCTGCTGATCCTGAC
CGCCCTGCAGCCTTCTATCTTCAGCGTGCTGGCAAACGGAGGACAGATCGCCTGTTCTCCACCCTACTCT
AGCAAGACACGGAGCCAGGTCATGAATTGCCACCTGCTGATCCTGGAGACCTTCCTGATGACCGTGCTGA
CAAGAATGTACTATAGGCGCAAGGATCACAAAGTGGGCTATGAGACCTTTTCCTCTCCAGACCTGGATCT
GAACCTGAAGGCCTAAGACCCAGCTTTCTTGTACAAAGTTGGCATTATAAGAAAGCATTGCTTATCAATT
TGTTGCAACGAACAGGTCACTATCAGTCAAAATAAAATCATTATTTGCCATCCAGCTGATATCCCCTATA
GTGAGTCGTATTACATGGTCATAGCTGTTTCCTGGCAGCTCTGGCCCGTGTCTCAAAATCTCTGATGTTA
CATTGCACAAGATAAAAATATATCATCATGAACAATAAAACTGTCTGCTTACATAAACAGTAATACAAGG
GGTGTTATGAGCCATATTCAACGGGAAACGTCGAGGCCGCGATTAAATTCCAACATGGATGCTGATTTAT
ATGGGTATAAATGGGCTCGCGATAATGTCGGGCAATCAGGTGCGACAATCTATCGCTTGTATGGGAAGCC
CGATGCGCCAGAGTTGTTTCTGAAACATGGCAAAGGTAGCGTTGCCAATGATGTTACAGATGAGATGGTC
AGACTAAACTGGCTGACGGAATTTATGCCTCTTCCGACCATCAAGCATTTTATCCGTACTCCTGATGATG
CATGGTTACTCACCACTGCGATCCCCGGAAAAACAGCATTCCAGGTATTAGAAGAATATCCTGATTCAGG
TGAAAATATTGTTGATGCGCTGGCAGTGTTCCTGCGCCGGTTGCATTCGATTCCTGTTTGTAATTGTCCT
TTTAACAGCGATCGCGTATTTCGTCTCGCTCAGGCGCAATCACGAATGAATAACGGTTTGGTTGATGCGA
GTGATTTTGATGACGAGCGTAATGGCTGGCCTGTTGAACAAGTCTGGAAAGAAATGCATAAACTTTTGCC
ATTCTCACCGGATTCAGTCGTCACTCATGGTGATTTCTCACTTGATAACCTTATTTTTGACGAGGGGAAA
TTAATAGGTTGTATTGATGTTGGACGAGTCGGAATCGCAGACCGATACCAGGATCTTGCCATCCTATGGA
ACTGCCTCGGTGAGTTTTCTCCTTCATTACAGAAACGGCTTTTTCAAAAATATGGTATTGATAATCCTGA
TATGAATAAATTGCAGTTTCATTTGATGCTCGATGAGTTTTTCTAATCAGAATTGGTTAATTGGTTGTAA
CACTGGCAGAGCATTACGCTGACTTGACGGGACGGCGCAAGCTCATGACCAAAATCCCTTAACGTGAGTT
ACGCGTCGTTCCACTGAGCGTCAGACCCCGTAGAAAAGATCAAAGGATCTTCTTGAGATCCTTTTTTTCT
GCGCGTAATCTGCTGCTTGCAAACAAAAAAACCACCGCTACCAGCGGTGGTTTGTTTGCCGGATCAAGAG
CTACCAACTCTTTTTCCGAAGGTAACTGGCTTCAGCAGAGCGCAGATACCAAATACTGTTCTTCTAGTGT
AGCCGTAGTTAGGCCACCACTTCAAGAACTCTGTAGCACCGCCTACATACCTCGCTCTGCTAATCCTGTT
ACCAGTGGCTGCTGCCAGTGGCGATAAGTCGTGTCTTACCGGGTTGGACTCAAGACGATAGTTACCGGAT
AAGGCGCAGCGGTCGGGCTGAACGGGGGGTTCGTGCACACAGCCCAGCTTGGAGCGAACGACCTACACCG
AACTGAGATACCTACAGCGTGAGCTATGAGAAAGCGCCACGCTTCCCGAAGGGAGAAAGGCGGACAGGTA
TCCGGTAAGCGGCAGGGTCGGAACAGGAGAGCGCACGAGGGAGCTTCCAGGGGGAAACGCCTGGTATCTT
TATAGTCCTGTCGGGTTTCGCCACCTCTGACTTGAGCGTCGATTTTTGTGATGCTCGTCAGGGGGGCGGA
GCCTATGGAAAAACGCCAGCAACGCGGCCTTTTTACGGTTCCTGGCCTTTTGCTGGCCTTTTGCTCACAT
GTT
Features (pLannotate 1.2.2; 10 found; start..end, strand, type, name):
    121..213     +  CDS            lacI (fragment): lac repressor; lacI; The lac repressor binds to the lac operator to inhibit transcription in E. coli. This inhibition can be relieved by adding lactose or isopropyl-β-D-thiogalactopyranoside (IPTG).
    268..295     -  terminator     rrnB T2 terminator: transcription terminator T2 from the E. coli rrnB gene
    427..470     +  terminator     rrnB T1 terminator: Escherichia coli rrnB; transcription terminator T1 from the E. coli rrnB gene
    517..553     -  CDS            lacZα (fragment): LacZα fragment of β-galactosidase; lacZ fragment
    569..668     +  protein_bind   attL1: mutant version of attL; recombination site for the Gateway® LR reaction LR Clonase™
    674..1693    +  CDS            SLC51A: OSTA_HUMAN - Also known as OSTA. Experimental evidence at protein level: Swiss-Prot protein existence level 1. Essential component of the Ost-alpha/Ost-beta complex, a heterodimer that acts as the intestinal basolateral transporter responsible for bile acid export from enterocytes into portal blood. Efficiently transports the major species of bile acids. From Homo sapiens (Human).
   1698..1797    -  protein_bind   attL2: mutant version of attL; recombination site for the Gateway® LR reaction LR Clonase™
   1815..1833    -  promoter       T7 promoter: promoter for bacteriophage T7 RNA polymerase
   1967..2776    +  CDS            KanR: aminoglycoside phosphotransferase; aph(3')-Ia; confers resistance to kanamycin in bacteria or G418 (Geneticin®) in eukaryotes
   2923..3511    +  rep_origin     ori: high-copy-number ColE1/pMB1/pBR322/pUC origin of replication
