>Addgene plasmid #161406 | pDONR221-SLC51A_STOP | analyzer sequence | sequence record 312746
CTTTCCTGCGTTATCCCCTGATTCTGTGGATAACCGTATTACCGCCTTTGAGTGAGCTGATACCGCTCGC
CGCAGCCGAACGACCGAGCGCAGCGAGTCAGTGAGCGAGGAAGCGGAAGAGCGCCCAATACGCAAACCGC
CTCTCCCCGCGCGTTGGCCGATTCATTAATGCAGCTGGCACGACAGGTTTCCCGACTGGAAAGCGGGCAG
TGAGCGCAACGCAATTAATACGCGTACCGCTAGCCAGGAAGAGTTTGTAGAAACGCAAAAAGGCCATCCG
TCAGGATGGCCTTCTGCTTAGTTTGATGCCTGGCAGTTTATGGCGGGCGTCCTGCCCGCCACCCTCCGGG
CCGTTGCTTCACAACGTTCAAATCCGCTCCCGGCGGATTTGTCCTACTCAGGAGAGCGTTCACCGACAAA
CAACAGATAAAACGAAAGGCCCAGTCTTCCGACTGAGCCTTTCGTTTTATTTGATGCCTGGCAGTTCCCT
ACTCTCGCGTTAACGCTAGCATGGATGTTTTCCCAGTCACGACGTTGTAAAACGACGGCCAGTCTTAAGC
TCGGGCCCCAAATAATGATTTTATTTTGACTGATAGTGACCTGTTCGTTGCAACACATTGATGAGCAATG
CTTTTTTATAATGCCAACTTTGTACAAAAAAGCAGGCTCCACCATGGAGCCTGGCAGGACCCAGATCAAG
CTGGACCCACGCTACACAGCCGATCTGCTGGAGGTGCTGAAGACCAACTATGGCATCCCATCCGCCTGTT
TCTCTCAGCCCCCTACAGCAGCACAGCTGCTGAGGGCCCTGGGACCAGTGGAGCTGGCCCTGACCAGCAT
CCTGACACTGCTGGCCCTGGGCTCCATCGCCATCTTTCTGGAGGACGCCGTGTACCTGTATAAGAATACC
CTGTGCCCCATCAAGCGGAGAACACTGCTGTGGAAGAGCTCCGCCCCTACCGTGGTGAGCGTGCTGTGCT
GTTTCGGACTGTGGATCCCACGGTCCCTGGTGCTGGTGGAGATGACCATCACATCTTTCTACGCCGTGTG
CTTTTATCTGCTGATGCTGGTCATGGTGGAGGGATTTGGAGGCAAGGAGGCCGTGCTGCGGACCCTGAGA
GACACACCAATGATGGTGCACACAGGCCCCTGCTGTTGCTGTTGCCCTTGTTGCCCACGGCTGCTGCTGA
CCAGAAAGAAGCTGCAGCTGCTGATGCTGGGCCCTTTCCAGTACGCCTTTCTGAAGATCACCCTGACACT
GGTGGGCCTGTTCCTGGTGCCCGATGGCATCTATGACCCTGCCGATATCAGCGAGGGCTCCACCGCCCTG
TGGATCAACACATTTCTGGGCGTGAGCACCCTGCTGGCCCTGTGGACACTGGGCATCATCTCCAGGCAGG
CAAGGCTGCACCTGGGAGAGCAGAATATGGGCGCCAAGTTCGCCCTGTTTCAGGTGCTGCTGATCCTGAC
CGCCCTGCAGCCTTCTATCTTCAGCGTGCTGGCAAACGGAGGACAGATCGCCTGTTCTCCACCCTACTCT
AGCAAGACACGGAGCCAGGTCATGAATTGCCACCTGCTGATCCTGGAGACCTTCCTGATGACCGTGCTGA
CAAGAATGTACTATAGGCGCAAGGATCACAAAGTGGGCTATGAGACCTTTTCCTCTCCAGACCTGGATCT
GAACCTGAAGGCCTAAGACCCAGCTTTCTTGTACAAAGTTGGCATTATAAGAAAGCATTGCTTATCAATT
TGTTGCAACGAACAGGTCACTATCAGTCAAAATAAAATCATTATTTGCCATCCAGCTGATATCCCCTATA
GTGAGTCGTATTACATGGTCATAGCTGTTTCCTGGCAGCTCTGGCCCGTGTCTCAAAATCTCTGATGTTA
CATTGCACAAGATAAAATAATATCATCATGAACAATAAAACTGTCTGCTTACATAAACAGTAATACAAGG
GGTGTTATGAGCCATATTCAACGGGAAACGTCGAGGCCGCGATTAAATTCCAACATGGATGCTGATTTAT
ATGGGTATAAATGGGCTCGCGATAATGTCGGGCAATCAGGTGCGACAATCTATCGCTTGTATGGGAAGCC
CGATGCGCCAGAGTTGTTTCTGAAACATGGCAAAGGTAGCGTTGCCAATGATGTTACAGATGAGATGGTC
AGACTAAACTGGCTGACGGAATTTATGCCTCTTCCGACCATCAAGCATTTTATCCGTACTCCTGATGATG
CATGGTTACTCACCACTGCGATCCCCGGAAAAACAGCATTCCAGGTATTAGAAGAATATCCTGATTCAGG
TGAAAATATTGTTGATGCGCTGGCAGTGTTCCTGCGCCGGTTGCATTCGATTCCTGTTTGTAATTGTCCT
TTTAACAGCGATCGCGTATTTCGTCTCGCTCAGGCGCAATCACGAATGAATAACGGTTTGGTTGATGCGA
GTGATTTTGATGACGAGCGTAATGGCTGGCCTGTTGAACAAGTCTGGAAAGAAATGCATAAACTTTTGCC
ATTCTCACCGGATTCAGTCGTCACTCATGGTGATTTCTCACTTGATAACCTTATTTTTGACGAGGGGAAA
TTAATAGGTTGTATTGATGTTGGACGAGTCGGAATCGCAGACCGATACCAGGATCTTGCCATCCTATGGA
ACTGCCTCGGTGAGTTTTCTCCTTCATTACAGAAACGGCTTTTTCAAAAATATGGTATTGATAATCCTGA
TATGAATAAATTGCAGTTTCATTTGATGCTCGATGAGTTTTTCTAATCAGAATTGGTTAATTGGTTGTAA
CACTGGCAGAGCATTACGCTGACTTGACGGGACGGCGCAAGCTCATGACCAAAATCCCTTAACGTGAGTT
ACGCGTCGTTCCACTGAGCGTCAGACCCCGTAGAAAAGATCAAAGGATCTTCTTGAGATCCTTTTTTTCT
GCGCGTAATCTGCTGCTTGCAAACAAAAAAACCACCGCTACCAGCGGTGGTTTGTTTGCCGGATCAAGAG
CTACCAACTCTTTTTCCGAAGGTAACTGGCTTCAGCAGAGCGCAGATACCAAATACTGTTCTTCTAGTGT
AGCCGTAGTTAGGCCACCACTTCAAGAACTCTGTAGCACCGCCTACATACCTCGCTCTGCTAATCCTGTT
ACCAGTGGCTGCTGCCAGTGGCGATAAGTCGTGTCTTACCGGGTTGGACTCAAGACGATAGTTACCGGAT
AAGGCGCAGCGGTCGGGCTGAACGGGGGGTTCGTGCACACAGCCCAGCTTGGAGCGAACGACCTACACCG
AACTGAGATACCTACAGCGTGAGCTATGAGAAAGCGCCACGCTTCCCGAAGGGAGAAAGGCGGACAGGTA
TCCGGTAAGCGGCAGGGTCGGAACAGGAGAGCGCACGAGGGAGCTTCCAGGGGGAAACGCCTGGTATCTT
TATAGTCCTGTCGGGTTTCGCCACCTCTGACTTGAGCGTCGATTTTTGTGATGCTCGTCAGGGGGGCGGA
GCCTATGGAAAAACGCCAGCAACGCGGCCTTTTTACGGTTCCTGGCCTTTTGCTGGCCTTTTGCTCACAT
GTT
Features (pLannotate 1.2.2; 10 found; start..end, strand, type, name):
    121..213     +  CDS            lacI (fragment): lac repressor; lacI; The lac repressor binds to the lac operator to inhibit transcription in E. coli. This inhibition can be relieved by adding lactose or isopropyl-β-D-thiogalactopyranoside (IPTG).
    268..295     -  terminator     rrnB T2 terminator: transcription terminator T2 from the E. coli rrnB gene
    427..470     +  terminator     rrnB T1 terminator: Escherichia coli rrnB; transcription terminator T1 from the E. coli rrnB gene
    517..553     -  CDS            lacZα (fragment): LacZα fragment of β-galactosidase; lacZ fragment
    569..668     +  protein_bind   attL1: mutant version of attL; recombination site for the Gateway® LR reaction LR Clonase™
    674..1693    +  CDS            SLC51A: OSTA_HUMAN - Also known as OSTA. Experimental evidence at protein level: Swiss-Prot protein existence level 1. Essential component of the Ost-alpha/Ost-beta complex, a heterodimer that acts as the intestinal basolateral transporter responsible for bile acid export from enterocytes into portal blood. Efficiently transports the major species of bile acids. From Homo sapiens (Human).
   1698..1797    -  protein_bind   attL2: mutant version of attL; recombination site for the Gateway® LR reaction LR Clonase™
   1815..1833    -  promoter       T7 promoter: promoter for bacteriophage T7 RNA polymerase
   1967..2776    +  CDS            KanR: aminoglycoside phosphotransferase; aph(3')-Ia; confers resistance to kanamycin in bacteria or G418 (Geneticin®) in eukaryotes
   2923..3511    +  rep_origin     ori: high-copy-number ColE1/pMB1/pBR322/pUC origin of replication
