[The description below was written by a language model from this plasmid's Addgene catalogue record and pLannotate feature annotations shown in this document.]
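Description:
pDONR221-SLC51A_STOP is a Gateway entry clone built on the pDONR221 backbone, carrying a codon-optimized open reading frame for human SLC51A (also called OSTalpha or OSTA). The sequenced plasmid is about 3.6 kb. It replicates in E. coli from a high-copy ColE1/pUC-type origin and is selected with kanamycin through an aminoglycoside phosphotransferase (KanR) gene. Although the catalogue lists it under mammalian expression, the feature table shows no eukaryotic promoter or polyadenylation signal upstream or downstream of the ORF. It therefore serves as a shuttle for the coding sequence rather than as an expression vector in its own right.

The roughly 1 kb SLC51A ORF sits between attL1 and attL2 sites, the arrangement produced by a BP reaction into pDONR221. These sites allow directional transfer of the insert into any attR-containing destination vector by LR recombination. The rrnB T1 and T2 transcription terminators lie upstream of attL1 and insulate the insert from read-through transcription in bacteria. A T7 promoter lies just outside attL2, pointing back toward the insert. Short lacI and lacZα fragments are annotated as backbone remnants, and M13 forward and reverse priming sites are recorded for sequencing the insert.

SLC51A encodes the alpha subunit of the Ost-alpha/Ost-beta heterodimer, a basolateral transporter that exports bile acids from enterocytes into portal blood. This version keeps a stop codon at the end of the ORF, so it suits native or N-terminally tagged expression; a companion clone without the stop codon exists for C-terminal fusions. The plasmid belongs to a consortium collection of solute carrier clones intended for subcloning into custom expression vectors.
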