Addgene plasmid #161406: pDONR221-SLC51A_STOP
Purpose: Gateway entry clone with codon-optimized ORF sequence for subcloning into custom expression vectors. Contains a STOP codon at the end of the codon-optimized ORF sequence.
Depositing lab: RESOLUTE Consortium & Giulio Superti-Furga. Depositing organization: CeMM Research Center for Molecular Medicine. Publication: The RESOLUTE consortium: unlocking SLC transporters for drug discovery. Superti-Furga G, Lackner D, Wiedmer T, Ingles-Prieto A, Barbosa B, Girardi E, Goldmann U, Gurtl B, Klavins K, Klimek C, Lindinger S, Lineiro-Retes E, Muller AC, Onstein S, Redinger G, Reil D, Sedlyarov V, Wolf G, Crawford M, Everley R, ... Steppan CM. Nat Rev Drug Discov. 2020 Jul;19(7):429-430. doi: 10.1038/d41573-020-00056-6. PubMed 32265506.
Backbone
  Vector backbone: pDONR221
  Backbone manufacturer: ThermoFisher Scientific
  Backbone size w/o insert (bp): 2550
  Vector type: Mammalian Expression
Growth in bacteria
  Bacterial resistance: Kanamycin, 50 μg/mL
  Growth temperature: 37°C
  Growth strain: NEB Stable
  Copy number: High Copy
Gene/Insert
  Gene/Insert name: SLC51A (alt name: OSTalpha)
  Species: H. sapiens (human)
  Insert size (bp): 1023
  Entrez Gene: SLC51A (a.k.a. OSTA, OSTalpha)
  Cloning method: Gateway Cloning
  Sequencing primers: 5′ M13-fwd; 3′ M13-rev
Terms and licenses: Academic/Nonprofit Terms; Industry Terms
Depositor comments: This plasmid contains a STOP codon at the end of the codon-optimized ORF. For the version of this plasmid that does not contain a STOP codon, please see Addgene plasmid 132240 For more information on the full Resolute plasmid collection, please see www.addgene.org/depositor-collections/re-solute/. Please provide your feedback on this plasmid to the RESOLUTE consortium by filling out their RESOLUTE repository feedback form: https://forms.office.com/Pages/ResponsePage.aspx?id=0e05yklzmkS7rjFGQL4N7z4feCLQvEJAmVcOCM_u885UN1JJRko0Ukg4TVQwNTZLOUxPQVJWT1NHUCQlQCN0PWcu
How to cite: pDONR221-SLC51A_STOP was a gift from RESOLUTE Consortium & Giulio Superti-Furga (Addgene plasmid # 161406 ; http://n2t.net/addgene:161406 ; RRID:Addgene_161406)
