>Addgene plasmid #161406 | pDONR221-SLC51A_STOP | depositor partial sequence | sequence record 312747 | Codon-optimized ORF of SLC51A
ATGGAGCCTGGCAGGACCCAGATCAAGCTGGACCCACGCTACACAGCCGATCTGCTGGAGGTGCTGAAGA
CCAACTATGGCATCCCATCCGCCTGTTTCTCTCAGCCCCCTACAGCAGCACAGCTGCTGAGGGCCCTGGG
ACCAGTGGAGCTGGCCCTGACCAGCATCCTGACACTGCTGGCCCTGGGCTCCATCGCCATCTTTCTGGAG
GACGCCGTGTACCTGTATAAGAATACCCTGTGCCCCATCAAGCGGAGAACACTGCTGTGGAAGAGCTCCG
CCCCTACCGTGGTGAGCGTGCTGTGCTGTTTCGGACTGTGGATCCCACGGTCCCTGGTGCTGGTGGAGAT
GACCATCACATCTTTCTACGCCGTGTGCTTTTATCTGCTGATGCTGGTCATGGTGGAGGGATTTGGAGGC
AAGGAGGCCGTGCTGCGGACCCTGAGAGACACACCAATGATGGTGCACACAGGCCCCTGCTGTTGCTGTT
GCCCTTGTTGCCCACGGCTGCTGCTGACCAGAAAGAAGCTGCAGCTGCTGATGCTGGGCCCTTTCCAGTA
CGCCTTTCTGAAGATCACCCTGACACTGGTGGGCCTGTTCCTGGTGCCCGATGGCATCTATGACCCTGCC
GATATCAGCGAGGGCTCCACCGCCCTGTGGATCAACACATTTCTGGGCGTGAGCACCCTGCTGGCCCTGT
GGACACTGGGCATCATCTCCAGGCAGGCAAGGCTGCACCTGGGAGAGCAGAATATGGGCGCCAAGTTCGC
CCTGTTTCAGGTGCTGCTGATCCTGACCGCCCTGCAGCCTTCTATCTTCAGCGTGCTGGCAAACGGAGGA
CAGATCGCCTGTTCTCCACCCTACTCTAGCAAGACACGGAGCCAGGTCATGAATTGCCACCTGCTGATCC
TGGAGACCTTCCTGATGACCGTGCTGACAAGAATGTACTATAGGCGCAAGGATCACAAAGTGGGCTATGA
GACCTTTTCCTCTCCAGACCTGGATCTGAACCTGAAGGCCTAA
